>Addgene plasmid #131997 | pDONR221_SLC18A2 | addgene full sequence | sequence record 260438 | Addgene NGS Result
CTTTCCTGCGTTATCCCCTGATTCTGTGGATAACCGTATTACCGCCTTTGAGTGAGCTGATACCGCTCGC
CGCAGCCGAACGACCGAGCGCAGCGAGTCAGTGAGCGAGGAAGCGGAAGAGCGCCCAATACGCAAACCGC
CTCTCCCCGCGCGTTGGCCGATTCATTAATGCAGCTGGCACGACAGGTTTCCCGACTGGAAAGCGGGCAG
TGAGCGCAACGCAATTAATACGCGTACCGCTAGCCAGGAAGAGTTTGTAGAAACGCAAAAAGGCCATCCG
TCAGGATGGCCTTCTGCTTAGTTTGATGCCTGGCAGTTTATGGCGGGCGTCCTGCCCGCCACCCTCCGGG
CCGTTGCTTCACAACGTTCAAATCCGCTCCCGGCGGATTTGTCCTACTCAGGAGAGCGTTCACCGACAAA
CAACAGATAAAACGAAAGGCCCAGTCTTCCGACTGAGCCTTTCGTTTTATTTGATGCCTGGCAGTTCCCT
ACTCTCGCGTTAACGCTAGCATGGATGTTTTCCCAGTCACGACGTTGTAAAACGACGGCCAGTCTTAAGC
TCGGGCCCCAAATAATGATTTTATTTTGACTGATAGTGACCTGTTCGTTGCAACACATTGATGAGCAATG
CTTTTTTATAATGCCAACTTTGTACAAAAAAGCAGGCTCCACCATGGCACTGAGCGAACTGGCACTGGTC
CGGTGGCTGCAGGAGAGTCGGCGGTCTAGGAAGCTGATTCTGTTTATCGTCTTTCTGGCACTGCTGCTGG
ACAACATGCTGCTGACCGTGGTGGTGCCCATCATCCCTTCCTACCTGTATTCTATCAAGCACGAGAAGAA
TGCCACCGAGATCCAGACAGCCAGGCCCGTGCACACAGCCAGCATCTCCGACTCTTTCCAGTCTATCTTT
AGCTACTATGATAACTCCACCATGGTGACAGGCAATGCCACCCGCGACCTGACACTGCACCAGACCGCCA
CACAGCACATGGTGACCAACGCCAGCGCCGTGCCTTCCGATTGCCCATCTGAGGACAAGGATCTGCTGAA
CGAGAATGTGCAAGTGGGCCTGCTGTTTGCCAGCAAGGCCACCGTGCAGCTGATCACAAACCCTTTCATC
GGCCTGCTGACCAATCGGATCGGCTACCCTATCCCAATCTTCGCCGGCTTTTGCATCATGTTCGTGAGCA
CAATCATGTTCGCCTTTAGCTCCTCTTATGCCTTCCTGCTGATCGCACGGAGCCTGCAGGGAATCGGAAG
CTCCTGTTCTAGCGTGGCAGGAATGGGAATGCTGGCAAGCGTGTACACCGACGATGAGGAGAGAGGCAAT
GTGATGGGAATCGCCCTGGGAGGCCTGGCAATGGGCGTGCTGGTGGGCCCCCCTTTCGGCAGCGTGCTGT
ATGAGTTTGTGGGCAAGACCGCACCCTTCCTGGTGCTGGCCGCCCTGGTGCTGCTGGACGGAGCCATCCA
GCTGTTTGTGCTGCAGCCCTCTCGGGTGCAGCCTGAGAGCCAGAAGGGCACACCACTGACCACACTGCTG
AAGGATCCCTACATCCTGATCGCCGCCGGCAGCATCTGCTTCGCCAACATGGGAATCGCAATGCTGGAGC
CAGCCCTGCCCATCTGGATGATGGAGACAATGTGCTCCAGGAAGTGGCAGCTGGGAGTGGCCTTTCTGCC
TGCCAGCATCTCCTACCTGATCGGCACAAATATCTTCGGCATCCTGGCCCACAAGATGGGCAGATGGCTG
TGCGCCCTGCTGGGCATGATCATCGTGGGCGTGTCCATCCTGTGCATCCCTTTTGCCAAGAACATCTATG
GCCTGATCGCCCCAAATTTCGGCGTGGGCTTTGCCATCGGCATGGTGGACTCCTCTATGATGCCAATCAT
GGGCTACCTGGTGGATCTGAGGCACGTGAGCGTGTACGGCTCCGTGTATGCCATCGCCGATGTGGCCTTC
TGTATGGGCTATGCAATCGGACCATCCGCCGGAGGAGCAATCGCCAAGGCCATCGGCTTTCCTTGGCTGA
TGACCATCATCGGCATCATCGACATCCTGTTCGCCCCACTGTGCTTCTTTCTGCGCTCTCCACCCGCCAA
GGAGGAGAAGATGGCCATCCTGATGGATCACAACTGTCCCATCAAGACAAAGATGTACACTCAGAACAAC
ATCCAGTCCTATCCAATCGGCGAAGACGAAGAAAGCGAATCAGACGACCCAGCTTTCTTGTACAAAGTTG
GCATTATAAGAAAGCATTGCTTATCAATTTGTTGCAACGAACAGGTCACTATCAGTCAAAATAAAATCAT
TATTTGCCATCCAGCTGATATCCCCTATAGTGAGTCGTATTACATGGTCATAGCTGTTTCCTGGCAGCTC
TGGCCCGTGTCTCAAAATCTCTGATGTTACATTGCACAAGATAAAAATATATCATCATGAACAATAAAAC
TGTCTGCTTACATAAACAGTAATACAAGGGGTGTTATGAGCCATATTCAACGGGAAACGTCGAGGCCGCG
ATTAAATTCCAACATGGATGCTGATTTATATGGGTATAAATGGGCTCGCGATAATGTCGGGCAATCAGGT
GCGACAATCTATCGCTTGTATGGGAAGCCCGATGCGCCAGAGTTGTTTCTGAAACATGGCAAAGGTAGCG
TTGCCAATGATGTTACAGATGAGATGGTCAGACTAAACTGGCTGACGGAATTTATGCCTCTTCCGACCAT
CAAGCATTTTATCCGTACTCCTGATGATGCATGGTTACTCACCACTGCGATCCCCGGAAAAACAGCATTC
CAGGTATTAGAAGAATATCCTGATTCAGGTGAAAATATTGTTGATGCGCTGGCAGTGTTCCTGCGCCGGT
TGCATTCGATTCCTGTTTGTAATTGTCCTTTTAACAGCGATCGCGTATTTCGTCTCGCTCAGGCGCAATC
ACGAATGAATAACGGTTTGGTTGATGCGAGTGATTTTGATGACGAGCGTAATGGCTGGCCTGTTGAACAA
GTCTGGAAAGAAATGCATAAACTTTTGCCATTCTCACCGGATTCAGTCGTCACTCATGGTGATTTCTCAC
TTGATAACCTTATTTTTGACGAGGGGAAATTAATAGGTTGTATTGATGTTGGACGAGTCGGAATCGCAGA
CCGATACCAGGATCTTGCCATCCTATGGAACTGCCTCGGTGAGTTTTCTCCTTCATTACAGAAACGGCTT
TTTCAAAAATATGGTATTGATAATCCTGATATGAATAAATTGCAGTTTCATTTGATGCTCGATGAGTTTT
TCTAATCAGAATTGGTTAATTGGTTGTAACACTGGCAGAGCATTACGCTGACTTGACGGGACGGCGCAAG
CTCATGACCAAAATCCCTTAACGTGAGTTACGCGTCGTTCCACTGAGCGTCAGACCCCGTAGAAAAGATC
AAAGGATCTTCTTGAGATCCTTTTTTTCTGCGCGTAATCTGCTGCTTGCAAACAAAAAAACCACCGCTAC
CAGCGGTGGTTTGTTTGCCGGATCAAGAGCTACCAACTCTTTTTCCGAAGGTAACTGGCTTCAGCAGAGC
GCAGATACCAAATACTGTTCTTCTAGTGTAGCCGTAGTTAGGCCACCACTTCAAGAACTCTGTAGCACCG
CCTACATACCTCGCTCTGCTAATCCTGTTACCAGTGGCTGCTGCCAGTGGCGATAAGTCGTGTCTTACCG
GGTTGGACTCAAGACGATAGTTACCGGATAAGGCGCAGCGGTCGGGCTGAACGGGGGGTTCGTGCACACA
GCCCAGCTTGGAGCGAACGACCTACACCGAACTGAGATACCTACAGCGTGAGCTATGAGAAAGCGCCACG
CTTCCCGAAGGGAGAAAGGCGGACAGGTATCCGGTAAGCGGCAGGGTCGGAACAGGAGAGCGCACGAGGG
AGCTTCCAGGGGGAAACGCCTGGTATCTTTATAGTCCTGTCGGGTTTCGCCACCTCTGACTTGAGCGTCG
ATTTTTGTGATGCTCGTCAGGGGGGCGGAGCCTATGGAAAAACGCCAGCAACGCGGCCTTTTTACGGTTC
CTGGCCTTTTGCTGGCCTTTTGCTCACATGTT
Features (pLannotate 1.2.2; 10 found; start..end, strand, type, name):
    121..213     +  CDS            lacI (fragment): lac repressor; lacI; The lac repressor binds to the lac operator to inhibit transcription in E. coli. This inhibition can be relieved by adding lactose or isopropyl-β-D-thiogalactopyranoside (IPTG).
    268..295     -  terminator     rrnB T2 terminator: transcription terminator T2 from the E. coli rrnB gene
    427..470     +  terminator     rrnB T1 terminator: Escherichia coli rrnB; transcription terminator T1 from the E. coli rrnB gene
    517..553     -  CDS            lacZα (fragment): LacZα fragment of β-galactosidase; lacZ fragment
    569..668     +  protein_bind   attL1: mutant version of attL; recombination site for the Gateway® LR reaction LR Clonase™
    674..2215    +  CDS            SLC18A2: VMAT2_HUMAN - Also known as SVMT, VMAT2. Experimental evidence at protein level: Swiss-Prot protein existence level 1. Involved in the ATP-dependent vesicular transport of biogenic amine neurotransmitters. Pumps cytosolic monoamines including dopamine, norepinephrine, serotonin, and histamine into synaptic vesicles (PubMed:23363473). Requisite for vesicular amine storage prior to secretion via exocytosis. From Homo sapiens (Human).
   2217..2316    -  protein_bind   attL2: mutant version of attL; recombination site for the Gateway® LR reaction LR Clonase™
   2334..2352    -  promoter       T7 promoter: promoter for bacteriophage T7 RNA polymerase
   2486..3295    +  CDS            KanR: aminoglycoside phosphotransferase; aph(3')-Ia; confers resistance to kanamycin in bacteria or G418 (Geneticin®) in eukaryotes
   3442..4030    +  rep_origin     ori: high-copy-number ColE1/pMB1/pBR322/pUC origin of replication
