[The description below was written by a language model from this plasmid's Addgene catalogue record and pLannotate feature annotations shown in this document.]
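Description:
pDONR221_SLC18A2 is a Gateway entry clone built on the pDONR221 backbone, carrying a codon-optimized open reading frame for human SLC18A2, also known as VMAT2, SVMT or SVAT. This transporter loads cytosolic monoamines such as dopamine, norepinephrine, serotonin and histamine into synaptic vesicles for storage before exocytotic release. The plasmid is about 4.1 kb in the sequenced record. It is maintained in E. coli through a high-copy ColE1/pUC-type origin and selected with kanamycin through an aminoglycoside phosphotransferase (KanR) gene.

The 1,542 bp coding sequence sits between attL1 and attL2 sites. This arrangement lets LR Clonase transfer the ORF directionally into any attR-containing destination vector. Upstream of attL1 are the rrnB T1 and T2 transcription terminators, which insulate the insert from read-through transcription in bacteria. A T7 promoter lies just beyond attL2, oriented back toward the insert. The short lacI and lacZα fragments in the annotation are backbone remnants rather than functional genes. M13 forward and reverse primer sites flank the cassette for sequence verification.

Although the catalogue lists the vector type as mammalian expression, no eukaryotic promoter or polyadenylation signal is annotated, so the plasmid is not expected to express the transporter in mammalian cells on its own. Its stated purpose is to serve as a source clone for subcloning the ORF into custom expression vectors. It belongs to a consortium-generated collection of solute carrier (SLC) transporter clones intended to support functional study and drug discovery on this protein family. The record does not state whether the ORF ends in a stop codon or is left open for C-terminal fusions.
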