Addgene plasmid #131997: pDONR221_SLC18A2
Purpose: Gateway entry clone with codon-optimized ORF sequence for subcloning into custom expression vectors
Depositing lab: RESOLUTE Consortium & Giulio Superti-Furga. Depositing organization: CeMM Research Center for Molecular Medicine. Publication: The RESOLUTE consortium: unlocking SLC transporters for drug discovery. Superti-Furga G, Lackner D, Wiedmer T, Ingles-Prieto A, Barbosa B, Girardi E, Goldmann U, Gurtl B, Klavins K, Klimek C, Lindinger S, Lineiro-Retes E, Muller AC, Onstein S, Redinger G, Reil D, Sedlyarov V, Wolf G, Crawford M, Everley R, ... Steppan CM. Nat Rev Drug Discov. 2020 Jul;19(7):429-430. doi: 10.1038/d41573-020-00056-6. PubMed 32265506.
Backbone
  Vector backbone: pDONR221
  Backbone manufacturer: Thermo Fisher Scientific
  Backbone size w/o insert (bp): 2550
  Vector type: Mammalian Expression
Growth in bacteria
  Bacterial resistance: Kanamycin, 50 μg/mL
  Growth temperature: 37°C
  Growth strain: Stbl3
  Copy number: High Copy
Gene/Insert
  Gene/Insert name: SLC18A2 (alt name: SVMT, SVAT, VMAT2)
  Species: H. sapiens (human)
  Insert size (bp): 1542
  Entrez Gene: SLC18A2 (a.k.a. PKDYS2, SVAT, SVMT, VAT2, VMAT2)
  Cloning method: Gateway Cloning
  Sequencing primers: 5′ M13-fwd; 3′ M13-rev
Terms and licenses: Academic/Nonprofit Terms; Industry Terms
Depositor comments: For more information on the full Resolute plasmid collection, please see www.addgene.org/depositor-collections/re-solute/. Please provide your feedback on this plasmid to the RESOLUTE consortium by filling out their RESOLUTE repository feedback form: https://forms.office.com/Pages/ResponsePage.aspx?id=0e05yklzmkS7rjFGQL4N7z4feCLQvEJAmVcOCM_u885UN1JJRko0Ukg4TVQwNTZLOUxPQVJWT1NHUCQlQCN0PWcu
How to cite: pDONR221_SLC18A2 was a gift from RESOLUTE Consortium & Giulio Superti-Furga (Addgene plasmid # 131997 ; http://n2t.net/addgene:131997 ; RRID:Addgene_131997)
