>Addgene plasmid #131997 | pDONR221_SLC18A2 | depositor partial sequence | sequence record 253394 | Codon-optimized ORF of SLC18A2
ATGGCACTGAGCGAACTGGCACTGGTCCGGTGGCTGCAGGAGAGTCGGCGGTCTAGGAAGCTGATTCTGT
TTATCGTCTTTCTGGCACTGCTGCTGGACAACATGCTGCTGACCGTGGTGGTGCCCATCATCCCTTCCTA
CCTGTATTCTATCAAGCACGAGAAGAATGCCACCGAGATCCAGACAGCCAGGCCCGTGCACACAGCCAGC
ATCTCCGACTCTTTCCAGTCTATCTTTAGCTACTATGATAACTCCACCATGGTGACAGGCAATGCCACCC
GCGACCTGACACTGCACCAGACCGCCACACAGCACATGGTGACCAACGCCAGCGCCGTGCCTTCCGATTG
CCCATCTGAGGACAAGGATCTGCTGAACGAGAATGTGCAAGTGGGCCTGCTGTTTGCCAGCAAGGCCACC
GTGCAGCTGATCACAAACCCTTTCATCGGCCTGCTGACCAATCGGATCGGCTACCCTATCCCAATCTTCG
CCGGCTTTTGCATCATGTTCGTGAGCACAATCATGTTCGCCTTTAGCTCCTCTTATGCCTTCCTGCTGAT
CGCACGGAGCCTGCAGGGAATCGGAAGCTCCTGTTCTAGCGTGGCAGGAATGGGAATGCTGGCAAGCGTG
TACACCGACGATGAGGAGAGAGGCAATGTGATGGGAATCGCCCTGGGAGGCCTGGCAATGGGCGTGCTGG
TGGGCCCCCCTTTCGGCAGCGTGCTGTATGAGTTTGTGGGCAAGACCGCACCCTTCCTGGTGCTGGCCGC
CCTGGTGCTGCTGGACGGAGCCATCCAGCTGTTTGTGCTGCAGCCCTCTCGGGTGCAGCCTGAGAGCCAG
AAGGGCACACCACTGACCACACTGCTGAAGGATCCCTACATCCTGATCGCCGCCGGCAGCATCTGCTTCG
CCAACATGGGAATCGCAATGCTGGAGCCAGCCCTGCCCATCTGGATGATGGAGACAATGTGCTCCAGGAA
GTGGCAGCTGGGAGTGGCCTTTCTGCCTGCCAGCATCTCCTACCTGATCGGCACAAATATCTTCGGCATC
CTGGCCCACAAGATGGGCAGATGGCTGTGCGCCCTGCTGGGCATGATCATCGTGGGCGTGTCCATCCTGT
GCATCCCTTTTGCCAAGAACATCTATGGCCTGATCGCCCCAAATTTCGGCGTGGGCTTTGCCATCGGCAT
GGTGGACTCCTCTATGATGCCAATCATGGGCTACCTGGTGGATCTGAGGCACGTGAGCGTGTACGGCTCC
GTGTATGCCATCGCCGATGTGGCCTTCTGTATGGGCTATGCAATCGGACCATCCGCCGGAGGAGCAATCG
CCAAGGCCATCGGCTTTCCTTGGCTGATGACCATCATCGGCATCATCGACATCCTGTTCGCCCCACTGTG
CTTCTTTCTGCGCTCTCCACCCGCCAAGGAGGAGAAGATGGCCATCCTGATGGATCACAACTGTCCCATC
AAGACAAAGATGTACACTCAGAACAACATCCAGTCCTATCCAATCGGCGAAGACGAAGAAAGCGAATCAG
AC
